Addgene plasmid #42504: pSYN-Kex-002
Depositing lab: Robert Peters. Depositing organization: Bioverativ. Publication: Biochemical and functional characterization of a recombinant monomeric Factor VIII-Fc fusion protein. Peters RT, Toby G, Lu Q, Liu T, Kulman JD, Low SC, Bitonti AJ, Pierce GF. J Thromb Haemost. 2012 Dec 4. doi: 10.1111/jth.12076. PubMed 23205847.
Backbone
  Vector backbone: pcDNA6/V5-His Version C
  Backbone manufacturer: Invitrogen
  Backbone size w/o insert (bp): 5140
  Total vector size (bp): 7206
  Vector type: Mammalian Expression
Growth in bacteria
  Bacterial resistance: Ampicillin, 100 μg/mL
  Growth temperature: 37°C
  Growth strain: DH5alpha
  Copy number: High Copy
Gene/Insert
  Gene/Insert name: Kex2 protease
  Species: S. cerevisiae (budding yeast)
  Insert size (bp): 2066
  Promoter: CMV
  Cloning method: Restriction Enzyme; 5′ cloning site KpnI (unknown if destroyed); 3′ cloning site EcoRI (unknown if destroyed)
  Sequencing primers: 5′ CMV-F; 3′ BGH-rev
Terms and licenses: Academic/Nonprofit Terms; Industry Terms: Not Available to Industry
How to cite: pSYN-Kex-002 was a gift from Robert Peters (Addgene plasmid # 42504 ; http://n2t.net/addgene:42504 ; RRID:Addgene_42504)
