[The description below was written by a language model from this plasmid's Addgene catalogue record.]
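Description:
pSYN-Kex-002 is a mammalian expression plasmid built on the commercial pcDNA6/V5-His (version C) backbone, carrying the Kex2 protease gene from the budding yeast Saccharomyces cerevisiae. The roughly 2.1 kb insert was placed between the KpnI and EcoRI sites of the polylinker, giving a total construct of about 7.2 kb. In bacteria the plasmid is maintained at high copy number and selected with ampicillin. No feature table accompanies the record. Other backbone elements are therefore not itemised, although the listed BGH reverse sequencing primer is consistent with a bovine growth hormone polyadenylation region downstream of the cloning site. This backbone family normally offers a C-terminal V5 epitope and polyhistidine tag. The record does not say whether the Kex2 coding sequence is fused in frame to those tags or ends at its own stop codon. It also does not mention a selection marker for mammalian cells.

Transcription of the insert is driven by the CMV immediate-early promoter, which gives strong constitutive expression in a wide range of transfected mammalian cell lines. Kex2 is a subtilisin-like, calcium-dependent serine endoprotease of the yeast secretory pathway that cleaves precursor proteins after paired basic residues, and it is the prototype of the proprotein convertase family. The associated publication concerns the biochemical and functional characterisation of a recombinant monomeric Factor VIII-Fc fusion protein. That context suggests the plasmid was used to supply a processing protease in mammalian cells producing recombinant secreted proteins, but the record does not state its exact role in that work.
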