>Addgene plasmid #42504 | pSYN-Kex-002 | depositor partial sequence | sequence record 57442 | insert
GCGCTAGCCGTACGGCCGCCACCATGAAAGTGAGGAAATATATTACTTTATGCTTTTGGTGGGCCTTTTC
AACATCCGCTCTTGTATCATCACAACAAATTCCATTGAAGGACCATACGTCACGACAGTATTTTGCTGTA
GAAAGCAATGAAACATTATCCCGCTTGGAGGAAATGCATCCAAATTGGAAATATGAACATGATGTTCGAG
GGCTACCAAACCATTATGTTTTTTCAAAAGAGTTGCTAAAATTGGGCAAAAGATCATCATTAGAAGAGTT
ACAGGGGGATAACAACGACCACATATTATCTGTCCATGATTTATTCCCGCGTAACGACCTATTTAAGAGA
CTACCGGTGCCTGCTCCACCAATGGACTCAAGCTTGTTACCGGTAAAAGAAGCTGAGGATAAACTCAGCA
TAAATGATCCGCTTTTTGAGAGGCAGTGGCACTTGGTCAATCCAAGTTTTCCTGGCAGTGATATAAATGT
TCTTGATCTGTGGTACAATAATATTACAGGCGCAGGGGTCGTGGCTGCCATTGTTGATGATGGCCTTGAC
TACGAAAATGAAGACTTGAAGGATAATTTTTGCGCTGAAGGTTCTTGGGATTTCAACGACAATACCAATT
TACCTAAACCAAGATTATCTGATGACTACCATGGTACGAGATGTGCAGGTGAAATAGCTGCCAAAAAAGG
TAACAATTTTTGCGGTGTCGGGGTAGGTTACAACGCTAAAATCTCAGGCATAAGAATCTTATCCGGTGAT
ATCACTACGGAAGATGAAGCTGCGTCCTTGATTTATGGTCTAGACGTAAACGATATATATTCATGCTCAT
GGGGTCCCGCTGATGACGGAAGACATTTACAAGGCCCTAGTGACCTGGTGAAAAAGGCTTTAGTAAAAGG
TGTTACTGAGGGAAGAGATTCCAAAGGAGCGATTTACGTTTTTGCCAGTGGAAATGGTGGAACTCGTGGT
GATAATTGCAATTACGACGGCTATACTAATTCCATATATTCTATTACTATTGGGGCTATTGATCACAAAG
ATCTACATCCTCCTTATTCCGAAGGTTGTTCCGCCGTCATGGCAGTCACGTATTCTTCAGGTTCAGGCGA
ATATATTCATTCGAGTGATATCAACGGCAGATGCAGTAATAGCCACGGTGGAACGTCTGCGGCTGCTCCA
TTAGCTGCCGGTGTTTACACTTTGTTACTAGAAGCCAACCCAAACCTAACTTGGAGAGACGTACAGTATT
TATCAATCTTGTCTGCGGTAGGGTTAGAAAAGAACGCTGACGGAGATTGGAGAGATAGCGCCATGGGGAA
GAAATACTCTCATCGCTATGGCTTTGGTAAAATCGATGCCCATAAGTTAATTGAAATGTCCAAGACCTGG
GAGAATGTTAACGCACAAACCTGGTTTTACCTGCCAACATTGTATGTTTCCCAGTCCACAAACTCCACGG
AAGAGACATTAGAATCCGTCATAACCATATCAGAAAAAAGTCTTCAAGATGCTAACTTCAAGAGAATTGA
GCACGTCACGGTAACTGTAGATATTGATACAGAAATTAGGGGAACTACGACTGTCGATTTAATATCACCA
GCGGGGATAATTTCAAACCTTGGCGTTGTAAGACCAAGAGATGTTTCATCAGAGGGATTCAAAGACTGGA
CATTCATGTCTGTAGCACATTGGGGTGAGAACGGCGTAGGTGATTGGAAAATCAAGGTTAAGACAACAGA
AAATGGACACAGGATTGACTTCCACAGTTGGAGGCTGAAGCTCTTTGGGGAATCCATTGATTCATCTAAA
ACAGAAACTTTCGTCTTTGGAAACGATAAAGAGGAGGTTGAACCAGCTGCTACAGAAAGTACCGTATCAC
AATATTCTGCCAGTTCAACTTCTATTTCCATCAGCGCTACTTCTACATCTTCTATCTCAATTGGTGTGGA
AACGTCGGCCATTCCCCAAACGACTACTGCGAGTACCGATCCTGATTCTGATCCAAACACTCCTAAAAAA
CTCTCGAGCCCTAGGCAATGACGGACCGGAATTCGC
