>Addgene plasmid #42504 | pSYN-Kex-002 | addgene partial sequence | sequence record 62299 | M13-rev 5'-CAGGAAACAGCTATGACC-3'
GAGGTGAGGTATCAGACATGATAAGATACATTGATGAGTTTGGACAAACCACAACTAGAATGCAGTGAAA
AAAATGCTTTATTTGTGAAATTTGTGATGCTATTGCTTTATTTGTAACCATTATAAGCTGCAATAAACAA
GTTGGGGTGGGCGAAGAACTCCAGCATGAGATCCCCGCGCTGGAGGATCATCCAGCCGGCGTCCCGGAAA
ACGATTCCGAAGCCCAACCTTTCATAGAAGGCGGCGGTGGAATCGAAATCTCGTAGCACGTGTCAGTCCT
GCTCCTCGGCCACGAAGTGCTTAGCCCTCCCACACATAACCAGAGGGCAGCAATTCACGAATCCCAACTG
CCGTCGGCTGTCCATCACTGTCCTTCACTATGGCTTTGATCCCAGGATGCAGATCGAGAAGCACCTGTCG
GCACCGTCCGCAGGGGCTCAAGATGCCCCTGTTCTCATTTCCGATCGCGACGATACAAGTCAGGTTGCCA
GCTGCCGCAGCAGCAGCAGTGCCCAGCACCACGAGTTCTGCACAAGGTCCCCCAGTAAAATGATATACAT
TGACACCAGTGAAGATGCGGCCGTCGCTAGAGAGAGCTGCGCTGGCGACGCTGTAGTCTTCAGAGATGGG
GATGCTGTTGATTGTAGCCGTTGCTCTTTCAATGAGGGTGGATTCTTCTTGAGACAAAGGCTTGGCCATG
GTTTAGTTCCTCACCTTGTCGTATTATACTATGCCGATATACTATGCCGATGATTAATTGTCAACACGTG
CTGATCAGATCCGAAAATGGATATACAAGCTCCCGGGAGCTTTTTGCAA
