>Addgene plasmid #42504 | pSYN-Kex-002 | addgene partial sequence | sequence record 63233 | BGH-rev 5'-TAGAAGGCACAGTCGAGG-3'
GTGAGGTGAGATGACCGGTACGCGTAGAATCGAGACCGAGGAGAGGGTTAGGGATAGGCTTACCTTCGAA
TGGGTGACCTCGAGCGGCCGCCACTGTGCTGGATATCTGCAGAATTCCGGTCCGTCATTGCCTAGGGCTC
GAGAGTTTTTTAGGAGTGTTTGGATCAGAATCAGGATCGGTACTCGCAGTAGTCGTTTGGGGAATGGCCG
ACGTTTCCACACCAATTGAGATAGAAGATGTAGAAGTAGCGCTGATGGAAATAGAAGTTGAACTGGCAGA
ATATTGTGATACGGTACTTTCTGTAGCAGCTGGTTCAACCTCCTCTTTATCGTTTCCAAAGACGAAAGTT
TCTGTTTTAGATGAATCAATGGATTCCCCAAAGAGCTTCAGCCTCCAACTGTGGAAGTCAATCCTGTGTC
CATTTTCTGTTGTCTTAACCTTGATTTTCCAATCACCTACGCCGTTCTCACCCCAATGTGCTACAGACAT
GAATGTCCAGTCTTTGAATCCCTCTGATGAAACATCTCTTGGTCTTACAACGCCAAGGTTTGAAATTATC
CCCGCTGGTGATATTAAATCGACAGTCGTAGTTCCCCTAATTTCTGTATCAATATCTACAGTTACCGTGA
CGTGCTCAATTCTCTTGAAGTTAGCATCTTGAAGACTTTTTTCTGATATGGTTATGACGGATTCTAATGT
CTCTTCCGTGGAGTTTGTGGACTGGGAAACATACAATGTTGGCAGGTAAAACCAGGTTTGTGCGTTAACA
TTCTCCCAGGTCTTGGACATTTCAATTAACTTATGGGCATCGATTTTACC
