>Addgene plasmid #42504 | pSYN-Kex-002 | addgene partial sequence | sequence record 63234 | CMV-F 5'-CGCAAATGGGCGGTAGGCGTG-3'
CTTTAGCGAGCTCTCTGGCTACTAGAGAACCCACTGCTTACTGGCTTATCGAAATTAATACGACTCACTA
TAGGGAGACCCAAGCTGGCTAGCGTTTAAACTTAAGCTTGGTACCGCCGCCACCATGAAAGTGAGGAAAT
ATATTACTTTATGCTTTTGGTGGGCCTTTTCAACATCCGCTCTTGTATCATCACAACAAATTCCATTGAA
GGACCATACGTCACGACAGTATTTTGCTGTAGAAAGCAATGAAACATTATCCCGCTTGGAGGAAATGCAT
CCAAATTGGAAATATGAACATGATGTTCGAGGGCTACCAAACCATTATGTTTTTTCAAAAGAGCTGCTAA
AATTGGGCAAAAGATCATCATTAGAAGAGTTACAGGGGGATAACAACGACCACATATTATCTGTCCATGA
TTTATTCCCGCGTAACGACCTATTTAAGAGACTACCGGTGCCTGCTCCACCAATGGACTCAAGCTTGTTA
CCGGTAAAAGAAGCTGAGGATAAACTCAGCATAAATGATCCGCTTTTTGAGAGGCAGTGGCACTTGGTCA
ATCCAAGTTTTCCTGGCAGTGATATAAATGTTCTTGATCTGTGGTACAATAATATTACAGGCGCAGGGGT
CGTGGCTGCCATTGTTGATGATGGCCTTGACTACGAAAATGAAGACTTGAAGGATAATTTTTGCGCTGAA
GGTTCTTGGGATTTCAACGACAATACCAATTTACCTAAACCAAGATTATCTGATGACTACCATGGTACGA
GATGTGCAGGTGAAATAGCTGCCAAAAAAGGTAACAATTTTTGCGGTGTCGGGGTAGGTTACAACGCTAA
AATCTCAGGCATAAGAATCTTATCCGGTGATATCACTACGGAAGATGAAGCTGCGTCCTTGATTTATGGT
CTAGACGTAAACGATATATATTCATGCTCATGGGGTCCCGCTGATGACGGAAGACATTTACAAGGCCCTA
GTGACTGGAAAGTAGGTTT
